>Addgene plasmid #107829 | pHBS975 TDP43 RRM-GFP N345D | depositor full sequence | sequence record 203584 | pHBS975 TDP43 RRM-GFP N345D sequence 5680 bps
CGCCATTCTGCCTGGGGACGTCGGAGCAAGCTTGATTTAGGTGACACTATAGAATACAAGCTACTTGTTC
TTTTTGCAGGATCCCATCGATTCGAATTCAAGGATCAACAAGTTTGTACAAAAAAGCAGGCTGGCGCCGG
TACCACCGGTGCCACCATGGGATCCATGTCTGAATATATTCGGGTAACCGAAGATGAGAACGATGAGCCC
ATTGAAATACCATCGGAAGACGATGGGACGGTGCTGCTCTCCACGGTTACAGCCCAGTTTCCAGGGGCGT
GTGGGCTTCGCTACAGGAATCCAGTGTCTCAGTGTATGAGAGGTGTCCGGCTGGTAGAAGGAATTCTGCA
TGCCCCAGATGCTGGCTGGGGAAATCTGGTGTATGTTGTCAACTATCCAAAAGATAACAAAAGAAAAATG
GATGAGACAGATGCTTCATCAGCAGTGAAAGTGAAAAGAGCAGTCCAGAAAACATCCAGTAAAGGAGAGG
AACTATTTACAGGTACTGTGCCTATCAAAGTCGAGCTGGACGGCGACGTAAACGGCCACAAGTTCAGCGT
GCGTGGCGAGGGCGAGGGCGATGCCACCGAGGGCAAGCTGACCCTGAAGTTCATCTGCACCACCGGCAAG
CTGCCGGTGCCGTGGCCGACCCTCGTGACCACCCTGACCTACGGCGTGCAGTGCTTCAGCCGCTACCCGG
ACCACATGAAGCGTCACGACTTCTTCAAGTCCGCCATGCCGGAAGGCTACGTCCAGGAGCGCACCATCGA
GTTCAAGGACGACGGCACCTACAAGACCCGCGCGGAGGTGAAGTTCGAGGGCGACACCCTGGTGAACCGC
ATCGAGCTGAAGGGCAACGACTTCAAGGAGGACGGCAACATCCTGGGTCACAAGCTGGAGTACAACCACA
ACAGCCACAACGTCCGTATCGAAGCCGACAAGCAGAAGAACGGCATCAAGGCTAACTTCAAGATCCGCCA
CAACGTTGAGGACGGCAGCCAGCAGGAAGCCGACCACAAACAGCAGAACACCCCGATCGGCGACGGCCCG
GTGCGCCTGCCGGACAACCACTATCTGAGCACCCAGACCACGCTGAGCAAAGACCCGAACGAGAAGCGCG
ATCACATGGTCCTGAAGGAGTTCGTGACGGCAGCCGGTATCACTAAAGGTGAAGATGAAAGTGGATCCAA
TGCCGAACCTAAGCACAATAGCAATAGACAGTTAGAAAGAAGTGGAAGATTTGGTGGTAATCCAGGTGGC
TTTGGGAATCAGGGTGGATTTGGTAATAGCAGAGGGGGTGGAGCTGGTTTGGGAAACAATCAAGGTAGTA
ATATGGGTGGTGGGATGAACTTTGGTGCGTTCAGCATTAATCCAGCCATGATGGCTGCCGCCCAGGCAGC
ACTACAGAGCAGTTGGGGTATGATGGGCATGTTAGCCAGCCAGCAGGACCAGTCAGGCCCATCGGGTAAT
AACCAAAACCAAGGCAACATGCAGAGGGAGCCAAACCAGGCCTTCGGTTCTGGAAATAACTCTTATAGTG
GCTCTAATTCTGGTGCAGCAATTGGTTGGGGATCAGCATCCAATGCAGGGTCGGGCAGTGGTTTTAATGG
AGGCTTTGGCTCAAGCATGGATTCTAAGTCTTCTGGCTGGGGAATGTAGACCCAGCTTTCTTGTACAAAG
TGGTTGATCCTCTCGAGCCTCTAGAACTATAGTGAGTCGTATTACGTAGATCCAGACATGATAAGATACA
TTGATGAGTTTGGACAAACCACAACTAGAATGCAGTGAAAAAAATGCTTTATTTGTGAAATTTGTGATGC
TATTGCTTTATTTGTAACCATTATAAGCTGCAATAAACAAGTTAACAACAACAATTGCATTCATTTTATG
TTTCAGGTTCAGGGGGAGGTGTGGGAGGTTTTTTAATTCGCGGCCGCGGCGCCAATGCATTGGGCCCGGT
ACCCAGCTTTTGTTCCCTTTAGTGAGGGTTAATTGCGCGCTTGGCGTAATCATGGTCATAGCTGTTTCCT
GTGTGAAATTGTTATCCGCTCACAATTCCACACAACATACGAGCCGGAAGCATAAAGTGTAAAGCCTGGG
GTGCCTAATGAGTGAGCTAACTCACATTAATTGCGTTGCGCTCACTGCCCGCTTTCCAGTCGGGAAACCT
GTCGTGCCAGCTGCATTAATGAATCGGCCAACGCGCGGGGAGAGGCGGTTTGCGTATTGGGCGCTCTTCC
GCTTCCTCGCTCACTGACTCGCTGCGCTCGGTCGTTCGGCTGCGGCGAGCGGTATCAGCTCACTCAAAGG
CGGTAATACGGTTATCCACAGAATCAGGGGATAACGCAGGAAAGAACATGTGAGCAAAAGGCCAGCAAAA
GGCCAGGAACCGTAAAAAGGCCGCGTTGCTGGCGTTTTTCCATAGGCTCCGCCCCCCTGACGAGCATCAC
AAAAATCGACGCTCAAGTCAGAGGTGGCGAAACCCGACAGGACTATAAAGATACCAGGCGTTTCCCCCTG
GAAGCTCCCTCGTGCGCTCTCCTGTTCCGACCCTGCCGCTTACCGGATACCTGTCCGCCTTTCTCCCTTC
GGGAAGCGTGGCGCTTTCTCATAGCTCACGCTGTAGGTATCTCAGTTCGGTGTAGGTCGTTCGCTCCAAG
CTGGGCTGTGTGCACGAACCCCCCGTTCAGCCCGACCGCTGCGCCTTATCCGGTAACTATCGTCTTGAGT
CCAACCCGGTAAGACACGACTTATCGCCACTGGCAGCAGCCACTGGTAACAGGATTAGCAGAGCGAGGTA
TGTAGGCGGTGCTACAGAGTTCTTGAAGTGGTGGCCTAACTACGGCTACACTAGAAGGACAGTATTTGGT
ATCTGCGCTCTGCTGAAGCCAGTTACCTTCGGAAAAAGAGTTGGTAGCTCTTGATCCGGCAAACAAACCA
CCGCTGGTAGCGGTGGTTTTTTTGTTTGCAAGCAGCAGATTACGCGCAGAAAAAAAGGATCTCAAGAAGA
TCCTTTGATCTTTTCTACGGGGTCTGACGCTCAGTGGAACGAAAACTCACGTTAAGGGATTTTGGTCATG
AGATTATCAAAAAGGATCTTCACCTAGATCCTTTTAAATTAAAAATGAAGTTTTAAATCAATCTAAAGTA
TATATGAGTAAACTTGGTCTGACAGTTACCAATGCTTAATCAGTGAGGCACCTATCTCAGCGATCTGTCT
ATTTCGTTCATCCATAGTTGCCTGACTCCCCGTCGTGTAGATAACTACGATACGGGAGGGCTTACCATCT
GGCCCCAGTGCTGCAATGATACCGCGAGACCCACGCTCACCGGCTCCAGATTTATCAGCAATAAACCAGC
CAGCCGGAAGGGCCGAGCGCAGAAGTGGTCCTGCAACTTTATCCGCCTCCATCCAGTCTATTAATTGTTG
CCGGGAAGCTAGAGTAAGTAGTTCGCCAGTTAATAGTTTGCGCAACGTTGTTGCCATTGCTACAGGCATC
GTGGTGTCACGCTCGTCGTTTGGTATGGCTTCATTCAGCTCCGGTTCCCAACGATCAAGGCGAGTTACAT
GATCCCCCATGTTGTGCAAAAAAGCGGTTAGCTCCTTCGGTCCTCCGATCGTTGTCAGAAGTAAGTTGGC
CGCAGTGTTATCACTCATGGTTATGGCAGCACTGCATAATTCTCTTACTGTCATGCCATCCGTAAGATGC
TTTTCTGTGACTGGTGAGTACTCAACCAAGTCATTCTGAGAATAGTGTATGCGGCGACCGAGTTGCTCTT
GCCCGGCGTCAATACGGGATAATACCGCGCCACATAGCAGAACTTTAAAAGTGCTCATCATTGGAAAACG
TTCTTCGGGGCGAAAACTCTCAAGGATCTTACCGCTGTTGAGATCCAGTTCGATGTAACCCACTCGTGCA
CCCAACTGATCTTCAGCATCTTTTACTTTCACCAGCGTTTCTGGGTGAGCAAAAACAGGAAGGCAAAATG
CCGCAAAAAAGGGAATAAGGGCGACACGGAAATGTTGAATACTCATACTCTTCCTTTTTCAATATTATTG
AAGCATTTATCAGGGTTATTGTCTCATGAGCGGATACATATTTGAATGTATTTAGAAAAATAAACAAATA
GGGGTTCCGCGCACATTTCCCCGAAAAGTGCCACCTAAATTGTAAGCGTTAATATTTTGTTAAAATTCGC
GTTAAATTTTTGTTAAATCAGCTCATTTTTTAACCAATAGGCCGAAATCGGCAAAATCCCTTATAAATCA
AAAGAATAGACCGAGATAGGGT
[37 nt withheld, positions 4293-4329]
AAAGAACGTGGACTCCAACGTCAAAGG
[49 nt withheld, positions 4357-4405]
T
[91 nt withheld, positions 4407-4497]
G
[124 nt withheld, positions 4499-4622]
CCCATTCGCCATTCAGGCTGCGCAACTGTTGGGAAGGGCGATCGGTGCGGGCCTCTTCGCTATTACGCCA
GTCGACCATAGCCAATTCAATATGGCGTATATGGACTCATGCCAATTCAATATGGTGGATCTGGACCTGT
GCCAATTCAATATGGCGTATATGGACTCGTGCCAATTCAATATGGTGGATCTGGACCCCAGCCAATTCAA
TATGGCGGACTTGGCACCATGCCAATTCAATATGGCGGACTTGGCACTGTGCCAACTGGGGAGGGGTCTA
CTTGGCACGGTGCCAAGTTTGAGGAGGGGTCTTGGCCCTGTGCCAAGTCCGCCATATTGAATTGGCATGG
TGCCAATAATGGCGGCCATATTGGCTATATGCCAGGATCAATATATAGGCAATATCCAATATGGCCCTAT
GCCAATATGGCTATTGGCCAGGTTCAATACTATGTATTGGCCCTATGCCATATAGTATTCCATATATGGG
TTTTCCTATTGACGTAGATAGCCCCTCCCAATGGGCGGTCCCATATACCATATATGGGGCTTCCTAATAC
CGCCCATAGCCACTCCCCCATTGACGTCAATGGTCTCTATATATGGTCTTTCCTATTGACGTCATATGGG
CGGTCCTATTGACGTATATGGCGCCTCCCCCATTGACGTCAATTACGGTAAATGGCCCGCCTGGCTCAAT
GCCCATTGACGTCAATAGGACCACCCACCATTGACGTCAATGGGATGGCTCATTGCCCATTCATATCCGT
TCTCACGCCCCCTATTGACGTCAATGACGGTAAATGGCCCACTTGGCAGTACATCAATATCTATTAATAG
TAACTTGGCAAGTACATTACTATTGGAAGGACGCCAGGGTACATTGGCAGTACTCCCATTGACGTCAATG
GCGGTAAATGGCCCGCGATGGCTGCCAAGTACATCCCCATTGACGTCAATGGGGAGGGGCAATGACGCAA
ATGGGCGTTCCATTGACGTAAATGGGCGGTAGGCGTGCCTAATGGGAGGTCTATATAAGCAATGCTCGTT
TAGGGAAC
Features (pLannotate 1.2.2; 17 found; start..end, strand, type, name):
     35..53      +  promoter       SP6 promoter: promoter for bacteriophage SP6 RNA polymerase
    108..132     +  protein_bind   attB1: mutant version of attB; recombination site for the Gateway® BP reaction BP Clonase™
    478..1179    +  CDS            Superfolder GFP: Superfolder GFP is a basic (constitutively fluorescent) green fluorescent protein published in 2005, derived from Aequorea victoria. It is reported to be a very rapidly-maturing weak dimer.
   1660..1684    -  protein_bind   attB2: mutant version of attB; recombination site for the Gateway® BP reaction BP Clonase™
   1707..1724    -  promoter       T7 promoter (fragment): promoter for bacteriophage T7 RNA polymerase
   1729..1863    -  polyA_signal   SV40 poly(A) signal: SV40 polyadenylation signal
   1976..1994    -  promoter       T3 promoter: promoter for bacteriophage T3 RNA polymerase
   2039..2055    -  protein_bind   lac operator: The lac repressor binds to the lac operator to inhibit transcription in E. coli. This inhibition can be relieved by adding lactose or isopropyl-β-D-thiogalactopyranoside (IPTG). lac repressor encoded by lacI
   2063..2093    -  promoter       lac promoter: promoter for the E. coli lac operon
   2108..2129    -  protein_bind   CAP binding site: CAP binding activates transcription in the presence of cAMP. E. coli catabolite activator protein
   2142..2234    -  CDS            lacI (fragment): lac repressor; lacI; The lac repressor binds to the lac operator to inhibit transcription in E. coli. This inhibition can be relieved by adding lactose or isopropyl-β-D-thiogalactopyranoside (IPTG).
   2417..3005    -  rep_origin     ori: high-copy-number ColE1/pMB1/pBR322/pUC origin of replication
   3176..4036    -  CDS            AmpR: β-lactamase; bla; confers resistance to ampicillin, carbenicillin, and related antibiotics
   4037..4141    -  promoter       AmpR promoter: bla
   4194..4622    -  rep_origin     f1 ori (sequence partly withheld): f1 bacteriophage origin of replication; arrow indicates direction of (+) strand synthesis
   4627..4693    -  CDS            lacZα (fragment): LacZα fragment of β-galactosidase; lacZ fragment
   4696..5680    +  promoter       CMV IE94 promoter: enhancer/promoter region of simian cytomegalovirus major immediate early transcription unit IE94
