>Addgene plasmid #107829 | pHBS975 TDP43 RRM-GFP N345D | addgene full sequence | sequence record 207964 | Addgene NGS Result
TGCCTGGGGACGTCGGAGCAAGCTTGATTTAGGTGACACTATAGAATACAAGCTACTTGTTCTTTTTGCA
GGATCCCATCGATTCGAATTCAAGGATCAACAAGTTTGTACAAAAAAGCAGGCTGGCGCCGGTACCACCG
GTGCCACCATGGGATCCATGTCTGAATATATTCGGGTAACCGAAGATGAGAACGATGAGCCCATTGAAAT
ACCATCGGAAGACGATGGGACGGTGCTGCTCTCCACGGTTACAGCCCAGTTTCCAGGGGCGTGTGGGCTT
CGCTACAGGAATCCAGTGTCTCAGTGTATGAGAGGTGTCCGGCTGGTAGAAGGAATTCTGCATGCCCCAG
ATGCTGGCTGGGGAAATCTGGTGTATGTTGTCAACTATCCAAAAGATAACAAAAGAAAAATGGATGAGAC
AGATGCTTCATCAGCAGTGAAAGTGAAAAGAGCAGTCCAGAAAACATCCAGTAAAGGAGAGGAACTATTT
ACAGGTACTGTGCCTATCAAAGTCGAGCTGGACGGCGACGTAAACGGCCACAAGTTCAGCGTGCGTGGCG
AGGGCGAGGGCGATGCCACCGAGGGCAAGCTGACCCTGAAGTTCATCTGCACCACCGGCAAGCTGCCGGT
GCCGTGGCCGACCCTCGTGACCACCCTGACCTACGGCGTGCAGTGCTTCAGCCGCTACCCGGACCACATG
AAGCGTCACGACTTCTTCAAGTCCGCCATGCCGGAAGGCTACGTCCAGGAGCGCACCATCGAGTTCAAGG
ACGACGGCACCTACAAGACCCGCGCGGAGGTGAAGTTCGAGGGCGACACCCTGGTGAACCGCATCGAGCT
GAAGGGCAACGACTTCAAGGAGGACGGCAACATCCTGGGTCACAAGCTGGAGTACAACCACAACAGCCAC
AACGTCCGTATCGAAGCCGACAAGCAGAAGAACGGCATCAAGGCTAACTTCAAGATCCGCCACAACGTTG
AGGACGGCAGCCAGCAGGAAGCCGACCACAAACAGCAGAACACCCCGATCGGCGACGGCCCGGTGCGCCT
GCCGGACAACCACTATCTGAGCACCCAGACCACGCTGAGCAAAGACCCGAACGAGAAGCGCGATCACATG
GTCCTGAAGGAGTTCGTGACGGCAGCCGGTATCACTAAAGGTGAAGATGAAAGTGGATCCAATGCCGAAC
CTAAGCACAATAGCAATAGACAGTTAGAAAGAAGTGGAAGATTTGGTGGTAATCCAGGTGGCTTTGGGAA
TCAGGGTGGATTTGGTAATAGCAGAGGGGGTGGAGCTGGTTTGGGAAACAATCAAGGTAGTAATATGGGT
GGTGGGATGAACTTTGGTGCGTTCAGCATTAATCCAGCCATGATGGCTGCCGCCCAGGCAGCACTACAGA
GCAGTTGGGGTATGATGGGCATGTTAGCCAGCCAGCAGGACCAGTCAGGCCCATCGGGTAATAACCAAAA
CCAAGGCAACATGCAGAGGGAGCCAAACCAGGCCTTCGGTTCTGGAAATAACTCTTATAGTGGCTCTAAT
TCTGGTGCAGCAATTGGTTGGGGATCAGCATCCAATGCAGGGTCGGGCAGTGGTTTTAATGGAGGCTTTG
GCTCAAGCATGGATTCTAAGTCTTCTGGCTGGGGAATGTAGACTAGACCCAGCTTTCTTGTACAAAGTGG
TTGATCCTCTCGAGCCTCTAGAACTATAGTGAGTCGTATTACGTAGATCCAGACATGATAAGATACATTG
ATGAGTTTGGACAAACCACAACTAGAATGCAGTGAAAAAAATGCTTTATTTGTGAAATTTGTGATGCTAT
TGCTTTATTTGTAACCATTATAAGCTGCAATAAACAAGTTAACAACAACAATTGCATTCATTTTATGTTT
CAGGTTCAGGGGGAGGTGTGGGAGGTTTTTTAATTCGCGGCCGCGGCGCCAATGCATTGGGCCCGGTACC
CAGCTTTTGTTCCCTTTAGTGAGGGTTAATTGCGCGCTTGGCGTAATCATGGTCATAGCTGTTTCCTGTG
TGAAATTGTTATCCGCTCACAATTCCACACAACATACGAGCCGGGAGCATAAAGTGTAAAGCCTGGGGTG
CCTAATGAGTGAGCTAACTCACATTAATTGCGTTGCGCTCACTGCCCGCTTTCCAGTCGGGAAACCTGTC
GTGCCAGCTGCATTAATGAATCGGCCAACGCGCGGGGAGAGGCGGTTTGCGTATTGGGCGCTCTTCCGCT
TCCTCGCTCACTGACTCGCTGCGCTCGGTCGTTCGGCTGCGGCGAGCGGTATCAGCTCACTCAAAGGCGG
TAATACGGTTATCCACAGAATCAGGGGATAACGCAGGAAAGAACATGTGAGCAAAAGGCCAGCAAAAGGC
CAGGAACCGTAAAAAGGCCGCGTTGCTGGCGTTTTTCCATAGGCTCCGCCCCCCTGACGAGCATCACAAA
AATCGACGCTCAAGTCAGAGGTGGCGAAACCCGACAGGACTATAAAGATACCAGGCGTTTCCCCCTGGAA
GCTCCCTCGTGCGCTCTCCTGTTCCGACCCTGCCGCTTACCGGATACCTGTCCGCCTTTCTCCCTTCGGG
AAGCGTGGCGCTTTCTCATAGCTCACGCTGTAGGTATCTCAGTTCGGTGTAGGTCGTTCGCTCCAAGCTG
GGCTGTGTGCACGAACCCCCCGTTCAGCCCGACCGCTGCGCCTTATCCGGTAACTATCGTCTTGAGTCCA
ACCCGGTAAGACACGACTTATCGCCACTGGCAGCAGCCACTGGTAACAGGATTAGCAGAGCGAGGTATGT
AGGCGGTGCTACAGAGTTCTTGAAGTGGTGGCCTAACTACGGCTACACTAGAAGAACAGTATTTGGTATC
TGCGCTCTGCTGAAGCCAGTTACCTTCGGAAAAAGAGTTGGTAGCTCTTGATCCGGCAAACAAACCACCG
CTGGTAGCGGTGGTTTTTTTGTTTGCAAGCAGCAGATTACGCGCAGAAAAAAAGGATCTCAAGAAGATCC
TTTGATCTTTTCTACGGGGTCTGACGCTCAGTGGAACGAAAACTCACGTTAAGGGATTTTGGTCATGAGA
TTATCAAAAAGGATCTTCACCTAGATCCTTTTAAATTAAAAATGAAGTTTTAAATCAATCTAAAGTATAT
ATGAGTAAACTTGGTCTGACAGTTACCAATGCTTAATCAGTGAGGCACCTATCTCAGCGATCTGTCTATT
TCGTTCATCCATAGTTGCCTGACTCCCCGTCGTGTAGATAACTACGATACGGGAGGGCTTACCATCTGGC
CCCAGTGCTGCAATGATACCGCGAGACCCACGCTCACCGGCTCCAGATTTATCAGCAATAAACCAGCCAG
CCGGAAGGGCCGAGCGCAGAAGTGGTCCTGCAACTTTATCCGCCTCCATCCAGTCTATTAATTGTTGCCG
GGAAGCTAGAGTAAGTAGTTCGCCAGTTAATAGTTTGCGCAACGTTGTTGCCATTGCTACAGGCATCGTG
GTGTCACGCTCGTCGTTTGGTATGGCTTCATTCAGCTCCGGTTCCCAACGATCAAGGCGAGTTACATGAT
CCCCCATGTTGTGCAAAAAAGCGGTTAGCTCCTTCGGTCCTCCGATCGTTGTCAGAAGTAAGTTGGCCGC
AGTGTTATCACTCATGGTTATGGCAGCACTGCATAATTCTCTTACTGTCATGCCATCCGTAAGATGCTTT
TCTGTGACTGGTGAGTACTCAACCAAGTCATTCTGAGAATAGTGTATGCGGCGACCGAGTTGCTCTTGCC
CGGCGTCAATACGGGATAATACCGCGCCACATAGCAGAACTTTAAAAGTGCTCATCATTGGAAAACGTTC
TTCGGGGCGAAAACTCTCAAGGATCTTACCGCTGTTGAGATCCAGTTCGATGTAACCCACTCGTGCACCC
AACTGATCTTCAGCATCTTTTACTTTCACCAGCGTTTCTGGGTGAGCAAAAACAGGAAGGCAAAATGCCG
CAAAAAAGGGAATAAGGGCGACACGGAAATGTTGAATACTCATACTCTTCCTTTTTCAATATTATTGAAG
CATTTATCAGGGTTATTGTCTCATGAGCGGATACATATTTGAATGTATTTAGAAAAATAAACAAATAGGG
GTTCCGCGCACATTTCCCCGAAAAGTGCCACCTAAATTGTAAGCGTTAATATTTTGTTAAAATTCGCGTT
AAATTTTTGTTAAATCAGCTCATTTTTTAACCAATAGGCCGAAATCGGCAAAATCCCTTATAAATCAAAA
GAATAGACCGAGATAGGGT
[37 nt withheld, positions 4290-4326]
AAAGAACGTGGACTCCAACGTCAAAGG
[49 nt withheld, positions 4354-4402]
T
[91 nt withheld, positions 4404-4494]
G
[124 nt withheld, positions 4496-4619]
CCCATTCGCCATTCAGGCTGCGCAACTGTTGGGAAGGGCGATCGGTGCGGGCCTCTTCGCTATTACGCCA
GTCGACCGCCAATTCAATATGGCGTATATGGACTCATGCCAATTCAATATGGTGGATCTGGACCTGTGCC
AATTCAATATGGCGTATATGGACTCGTGCCAATTCAATATGGTGGATCTGGACCCCAGCCAATTCAATAT
GGCGGACTTGGCACCATGCCAATTCAATATGGCGGACCTGGCACTGTGCCAACTGGGGAGGGGTCTACTT
GGCACGGTGCCAAGTTTGAGGAGGGGTCTTGGCCCTGTGCCAAGTCCGCCATATTGAATTGGCATGGTGC
CAATAATGGCGGCCATATTGGCTATATGCCAGGATCAATATATAGGCAATATCCAATATGGCCCTATGCC
AATATGGCTATTGGCCAGGTTCAATACTATGTATTGGCCCTATGCCATATAGTATTCCATATATGGGTTT
TCCTATTGACGTAGATAGCCCCTCCCAATGGGCGGTCCCATATACCATATATGGGGCTTCCTAATACCGC
CCATAGCCACTCCCCCATTGACGTCAATGGTCTCTATATATGGTCTTTCCTATTGACGTCATATGGGCGG
TCCTATTGACGTATATGGCGCCTCCCCCATTGACGTCAATTACGGTAAATGGCCCGCCTGGCTCAATGCC
CATTGACGTCAATAGGACCACCCACCATTGACGTCAATGGGATGGCTCATTGCCCATTCATATCCGTTCT
CACGCCCCCTATTGACGTCAATGACGGTAAATGGCCCACTTGGCAGTACATCAATATCTATTAATAGTAA
CTTGGCAAGTACATTACTATTGGAAGTACGCCAGGGTACATTGGCAGTACTCCCATTGACGTCAATGGCG
GTAAATGGCCCGCGATGGCTGCCAAGTACATCCCCATTGACGTCAATGGGGAGGGGCAATGACGCAAATG
GGCGTTCCATTGACGTAAATGGGCGGTAGGCGTGCCTAATGGGAGGTCTATATAAGCAATGCTCGTTTAG
GGAACCGCCATTC
Features (pLannotate 1.2.2; 18 found; start..end, strand, type, name):
     27..45      +  promoter       SP6 promoter: promoter for bacteriophage SP6 RNA polymerase
    100..124     +  protein_bind   attB1: mutant version of attB; recombination site for the Gateway® BP reaction BP Clonase™
    164..469     +  CDS            tardbp (fragment): TADBP_XENTR - Also known as tdp43. Experimental evidence at transcript level: Swiss-Prot protein existence level 2. Probably involved in transcriptional repression (By similarity). May play a role in the maintenance of the circadian clock periodicity. From Xenopus tropicalis (Western clawed frog) (Silurana tropicalis).
    470..1171    +  CDS            Superfolder GFP: Superfolder GFP is a basic (constitutively fluorescent) green fluorescent protein published in 2005, derived from Aequorea victoria. It is reported to be a very rapidly-maturing weak dimer.
   1657..1681    -  protein_bind   attB2: mutant version of attB; recombination site for the Gateway® BP reaction BP Clonase™
   1704..1721    -  promoter       T7 promoter (fragment): promoter for bacteriophage T7 RNA polymerase
   1726..1860    -  polyA_signal   SV40 poly(A) signal: SV40 polyadenylation signal
   1973..1991    -  promoter       T3 promoter: promoter for bacteriophage T3 RNA polymerase
   2036..2052    -  protein_bind   lac operator: The lac repressor binds to the lac operator to inhibit transcription in E. coli. This inhibition can be relieved by adding lactose or isopropyl-β-D-thiogalactopyranoside (IPTG). lac repressor encoded by lacI
   2060..2090    -  promoter       lac promoter: promoter for the E. coli lac operon
   2105..2126    -  protein_bind   CAP binding site: CAP binding activates transcription in the presence of cAMP. E. coli catabolite activator protein
   2139..2231    -  CDS            lacI (fragment): lac repressor; lacI; The lac repressor binds to the lac operator to inhibit transcription in E. coli. This inhibition can be relieved by adding lactose or isopropyl-β-D-thiogalactopyranoside (IPTG).
   2414..3002    -  rep_origin     ori: high-copy-number ColE1/pMB1/pBR322/pUC origin of replication
   3173..4033    -  CDS            AmpR: β-lactamase; bla; confers resistance to ampicillin, carbenicillin, and related antibiotics
   4034..4138    -  promoter       AmpR promoter: bla
   4191..4619    -  rep_origin     f1 ori (sequence partly withheld): f1 bacteriophage origin of replication; arrow indicates direction of (+) strand synthesis
   4624..4690    -  CDS            lacZα (fragment): LacZα fragment of β-galactosidase; lacZ fragment
   4697..5674    +  promoter       CMV IE94 promoter: enhancer/promoter region of simian cytomegalovirus major immediate early transcription unit IE94
