[The description below was written by a language model from this plasmid's Addgene catalogue record and pLannotate feature annotations shown in this document.]
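Description:
pHBS975 TDP43 RRM-GFP N345D is a mammalian expression plasmid built on the pCS2-Dest backbone. It carries a mutant human TARDBP (TDP-43) reporter used to study how sequence affects TDP-43 droplet (liquid-liquid phase separation) properties. It is maintained in E. coli through a high-copy ColE1/pUC-type origin with ampicillin selection from the bla gene. It also retains an f1 phage origin and remnants of the lac promoter/operator, lacI and lacZα from the parental cloning vector.

Expression is driven by the simian CMV IE94 enhancer/promoter, and an SP6 promoter sits just downstream, so the same cassette could also be transcribed in vitro. The insert lies between attB1 and attB2 Gateway recombination sites and is followed by an SV40 polyadenylation signal. Partial T7 and full T3 promoters flank the polyadenylation signal in the reverse orientation.

Within the attB sites, the annotated sequence begins with a roughly 300 bp TDP-43 N-terminal fragment. The annotation software matched this fragment to the Xenopus orthologue, but the record gives the insert species as human. The fragment is fused directly to superfolder GFP. About 480 bp between the end of GFP and attB2 is unannotated. The construct name suggests that GFP stands in for the RNA-recognition motifs, and the N345D substitution sits at a residue number near the C-terminal end of TDP-43. This stretch may therefore encode the C-terminal region carrying the mutation, although the feature tables do not confirm it.

The depositor and sequencing-derived records differ by only two nucleotides in length and show the same architecture. The insert was assembled by Gibson cloning.
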