Addgene plasmid #107829: pHBS975 TDP43 RRM-GFP N345D
Purpose: To test the effect of sequence on TDP43 droplet properties
Depositing lab: Rajat Rohatgi. Depositing organization: Stanford University.
Backbone
  Vector backbone: pCS2-Dest
  Vector type: Mammalian Expression
Growth in bacteria
  Bacterial resistance: Ampicillin, 100 μg/mL
  Growth temperature: 37°C
  Growth strain: DH5alpha
  Copy number: High Copy
Gene/Insert
  Gene/Insert name: TARDBP mutant
  Species: H. sapiens (human)
  Mutation: N345D mutation in LLPS reporter
  Entrez Gene: TARDBP (a.k.a. ALS10, TDP-43)
  Cloning method: Gibson Cloning
Terms and licenses: Academic/Nonprofit Terms; Industry Terms: Not Available to Industry
How to cite: pHBS975 TDP43 RRM-GFP N345D was a gift from Rajat Rohatgi (Addgene plasmid # 107829 ; http://n2t.net/addgene:107829 ; RRID:Addgene_107829)
